Addgene plasmid #217057: pMV-hAT-5_DR
Purpose: Donor plasmid of hAT-5_DR Transposon
Depositing lab: Haoyi Wang. Depositing organization: Institute of Zoology, Chinese Academy of Sciences. Publication: Heterologous survey of 130 DNA transposons in human cells highlights their functional divergence and expands the genome engineering toolbox. Zhang T, Tan S, Tang N, Li Y, Zhang C, Sun J, Guo Y, Gao H, Cai Y, Sun W, Wang C, Fu L, Ma H, Wu Y, Hu X, Zhang X, Gee P, Yan W, Zhao Y, Chen Q, Guo B, Wang H, Zhang YE. Cell. 2024 Jul 11;187(14):3741-3760.e30. doi: 10.1016/j.cell.2024.05.007. Epub 2024 Jun 5. PubMed 38843831.
Backbone
  Vector backbone: pMV
  Vector type: Mammalian Expression
Growth in bacteria
  Bacterial resistance: Ampicillin, 100 μg/mL
  Growth temperature: 37°C
  Growth strain: DH5alpha
  Copy number: High Copy
Gene/Insert
  Gene/Insert name: TIRs of hAT-5_DR transposon (alt name: hAT-5_DR)
  Species: Synthetic
  Cloning method: Restriction Enzyme; 5′ cloning site Unknown (unknown if destroyed); 3′ cloning site Unknown (unknown if destroyed)
Terms and licenses: Academic/Nonprofit Terms; Industry Terms: Not Available to Industry
How to cite: pMV-hAT-5_DR was a gift from Haoyi Wang (Addgene plasmid # 217057 ; http://n2t.net/addgene:217057 ; RRID:Addgene_217057)
