[The description below was written by a language model from this plasmid's Addgene catalogue record and pLannotate feature annotations shown in this document.]
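Description:
pMV-hAT-5_DR is the donor plasmid for the hAT-5_DR DNA transposon, built on the pMV backbone and catalogued as a mammalian expression vector. It is a 4,976 nt circular plasmid that is propagated in E. coli through a high-copy ColE1/pUC-type origin. Selection is with ampicillin, using a β-lactamase gene driven by its native bla promoter. A short residual lacZα fragment is also annotated, most likely a remnant of the cloning vector.

The recorded insert is the pair of synthetic terminal inverted repeats (TIRs) of hAT-5_DR. These are the sequences a cognate transposase recognises in order to excise the intervening DNA and integrate it into a genome. The automated feature table does not annotate the TIRs themselves, so their exact positions are not given. Unannotated stretches lie on either side of the mammalian cassette and are where such repeats would be expected, but the record does not confirm this.

The cassette consists of the mouse PGK promoter, a puromycin N-acetyltransferase coding sequence (annotated as a fragment), EGFP and a bovine growth hormone polyadenylation signal. A short gap separates PuroR from EGFP. This suggests the two are expressed as one transcriptional unit through a linker or self-cleaving peptide, although no such element is annotated.

No transposase gene is detected on this plasmid, so the enzyme would have to be supplied separately, for example from a helper construct. Used that way, the donor allows transposition in mammalian cells to be scored by stable puromycin resistance or EGFP fluorescence. This fits its origin in a survey that compared the activity of many DNA transposons in human cells for genome engineering.
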