Features (pLannotate 1.2.2; 8 found; start..end, strand, type, name):
    118..138     -  CDS            lacZα (fragment): LacZα fragment of β-galactosidase; lacZ fragment
    689..1188    +  promoter       PGK promoter: mouse phosphoglycerate kinase 1 promoter
   1213..1807    +  CDS            PuroR (fragment): puromycin N-acetyltransferase; pac from Streptomyces alboniger; confers resistance to puromycin
   1871..2590    +  CDS            EGFP: the original enhanced GFP (Yang et al., 1996) mammalian codon-optimized
   2618..2842    +  polyA_signal   bGH poly(A) signal: bovine growth hormone polyadenylation signal
   3278..3866    -  rep_origin     ori: high-copy-number ColE1/pMB1/pBR322/pUC origin of replication
   4037..4897    -  CDS            AmpR: β-lactamase; bla; confers resistance to ampicillin, carbenicillin, and related antibiotics
   4898..26      -  promoter       AmpR promoter (across the origin): bla
>Addgene plasmid #217057 | pMV-hAT-5_DR | addgene full sequence | sequence record 442029 | Addgene NGS Result
AAAAATAAACAAATAGGGGTTCCGCGCACATTTCCCCGAAAAGTGCCACCTGACGTCTAAGAAACCATTA
TTATCATGACATTAACCTATAAAAATAGGCGTATCACGAGGCCCTTTCGTTGTAAAACGACGGCCAGTCG
AACCACGCAATGCGTCTCGATCCGCAGTGTCTTGCGTCTCTACTAGTGTCTATACCAGGGGTGGCGAACC
CGCGGCTCGCGAGCCGCTTGCGGCTCTTTTACTGCTCTTGTGCGGCTCAACCTCTCGCGCGATTTAACAT
ACATTAACCAATTGACTAACGCCCCATTCACACGGTGCTTCTGCGTCTCTTTCTGCTTTTGTGCGGCTCA
ACCTCTTGCGCGATTTAACATATAATAACCAATTGACTAATGCCCCATTCACACGGGGCTTCAGCGTTGC
TCGCTGCAGAAGCTGGGAGTAGCTCAACTTTTCAAGCGCTTACGGACGCGTTAGCCAATCAGATCGCTGT
ATGCAAATACACCTGCTAGACAGTGGCCTATTGCTGACTGAATTTTATTTTCTGACGCTTCCATGACGAT
CGTTTCAGCTCTAACTTCAGACACGCCTTCAGTCAAGGGTTGACACTGAAGCCCCGTTTGATTGGGGCGC
AACACGAGTGACGTGCAGTTCGTTAATATCAATCGTCACCGGTGCTAGCAATTCTACCGGGTAGGGGAGG
CGCTTTTCCCAAGGCAGTCTGGAGCATGCGCTTTAGCAGCCCCGCTGGGCACTTGGCGCTACACAAGTGG
CCTCTGGCCTCGCACACATTCCACATCCACCGGTAGGCGCCAACCGGCTCCGTTCTTTGGTGGCCCCTTC
GCGCCACCTTCTACTCCTCCCCTAGTCAGGAAGTTCCCCCCCGCCCCGCAGCTCGCGTCGTGCAGGACGT
GACAAATGGAAGTAGCACGTCTCACTAGTCTCGTGCAGATGGACAGCACCGCTGAGCAATGGAAGCGGGT
AGGCCTTTGGGGCAGCGGCCAATAGCAGCTTTGCTCCTTCGCTTTCTGGGCTCAGAGGCTGGGAAGGGGT
GGGTCCGGGGGCGGGCTCAGGGGCGGGCTCAGGGGCGGGGCGGGCGCCCGAAGGTCCTCCGGAGGCCCGG
CATTCTGCACGCTTCAAAAGCGCACGTCTGCCGCGCTGTTCTCCTCTTCCTCATCTCCGGGCCTTTCGAC
CTGCAGCCAACGCCACCATGGGGACCGAGTACAAGCCCACGGTGCGCCTCGCCACCCGCGACGACGTCCC
CCGGGCCGTACGCACCCTCGCCGCCGCGTTCGCCGACTACCCCGCCACGCGCCACACCGTCGACCCGGAC
CGCCACATCGAGCGGGTCACCGAGCTGCAAGAACTCTTCCTCACGCGCGTCGGGCTCGACATCGGCAAGG
TGTGGGTCGCGGACGACGGCGCCGCGGTGGCGGTCTGGACCACGCCGGAGAGCGTCGAAGCGGGGGCGGT
GTTCGCCGAGATCGGCCCGCGCATGGCCGAGTTGAGCGGTTCCCGGCTGGCCGCGCAGCAACAGATGGAA
GGCCTCCTGGCGCCGCACCGGCCCAAGGAGCCCGCGTGGTTCCTGGCCACCGTCGGCGTCTCGCCCGACC
ACCAGGGCAAGGGTCTGGGCAGCGCCGTCGTGCTCCCCGGAGTGGAGGCGGCCGAGCGCGCCGGGGTGCC
CGCCTTCCTGGAGACCTCCGCGCCCCGCAACCTCCCCTTCTACGAGCGGCTCGGCTTCACCGTCACCGCC
GACGTCGAGGTGCCCGAAGGACCGCGCACCTGGTGCATGACCCGCAAGCCCGGTGCCATCGATGCCACTA
ACTTCTCCCTGTTGAAACAAGCAGGGGATGTCGAAGAGAATCCCGGGCCAATGGTGAGCAAGGGCGAGGA
GCTGTTCACCGGGGTGGTGCCCATCCTGGTCGAGCTGGACGGCGACGTAAACGGCCACAAGTTCAGCGTG
TCCGGCGAGGGCGAGGGCGATGCCACCTACGGCAAGCTGACCCTGAAGTTCATCTGCACCACCGGCAAGC
TGCCCGTGCCCTGGCCCACCCTCGTGACCACCCTGACCTACGGCGTGCAGTGCTTCAGCCGCTACCCCGA
CCACATGAAGCAGCACGACTTCTTCAAGTCCGCCATGCCCGAAGGCTACGTCCAGGAGCGCACCATCTTC
TTCAAGGACGACGGCAACTACAAGACCCGCGCCGAGGTGAAGTTCGAGGGCGACACCCTGGTGAACCGCA
TCGAGCTGAAGGGCATCGACTTCAAGGAGGACGGCAACATCCTGGGGCACAAGCTGGAGTACAACTACAA
CAGCCACAACGTCTATATCATGGCCGACAAGCAGAAGAACGGCATCAAGGTGAACTTCAAGATCCGCCAC
AACATCGAGGACGGCAGCGTGCAGCTCGCCGACCACTACCAGCAGAACACCCCCATCGGCGACGGCCCCG
TGCTGCTGCCCGACAACCACTACCTGAGCACCCAGTCCGCCCTGAGCAAAGACCCCAACGAGAAGCGCGA
TCACATGGTCCTGCTGGAGTTCGTGACCGCCGCCGGGATCACTCTCGGCATGGACGAGCTGTACAAGTAA
TTAATTAAGCTCGCTGATCAGCCTCGACTGTGCCTTCTAGTTGCCAGCCATCTGTTGTTTGCCCCTCCCC
CGTGCCTTCCTTGACCCTGGAAGGTGCCACTCCCACTGTCCTTTCCTAATAAAATGAGGAAATTGCATCG
CATTGTCTGAGTAGGTGTCATTCTATTCTGGGGGGTGGGGTGGGGCAGGACAGCAAGGGGGAGGATTGGG
AAGACAATAGCAGGCATGCTGGGGATGCGGTGGGCTCTATGGCTTCTGAGGCGCGCCCTCGAGGTCAAGT
AAAATGAGGTAGGCTAATTTAAATCCATGAAAACTATTGCGTTATATAATTAGGTGTATAAGTTATTGTG
ACAGATATACTGTTGTTTGCGCATCTGTTGTGTGGCTCTTTGCAGTGATAAAGTTTTTTTTTTGGCTCAT
CATGCCAAACAGGTTCGCCACCCCTGGTCTATACGGGCCCAGAGACGGAGTCACTGCCAACCGAGACGGT
CATAGCTGTTTCCTGTGTGCCGCTTCCTCGCTCACTGACTCGCTGCGCTCGGTCGTTCGGCTGCGGCGAG
CGGTATCAGCTCACTCAAAGGCGGTAATACGGTTACCCACAGAATCAGGGGATAACGCAGGAAAGAACAT
GTGAGCAAAAGGCCAGCAAAAGGCCAGGAACCGTAAAAAGGCCGCGTTGCTGGCGTTTTTCCATAGGCTC
CGCCCCCCTGACGAGCATCACAAAAATCGACGCTCAAGTCAGAGGTGGCGAAACCCGACAGGACTATAAA
GATACCAGGCGTTTCCCCCTGGAAGCTCCCTCGTGCGCTCTCCTGTTCCGACCCTGCCGCTTACCGGATA
CCTGTCCGCCTTTCTCCCTTCGGGAAGCGTGGCGCTTTCTCATAGCTCACGCTGTAGGTATCTCAGTTCG
GTGTAGGTCGTTCGCTCCAAGCTGGGCTGTGTGCACGAACCCCCCGTTCAGCCCGACCGCTGCGCCTTAT
CCGGTAACTATCGTCTTGAGTCCAACCCGGTAAGACACGACTTATCGCCACTGGCAGCAGCCACTGGTAA
CAGGATTAGCAGAGCGAGGTATGTAGGCGGTGCTACAGAGTTCTTGAAGTGGTGGCCTAACTACGGCTAC
ACTAGAAGAACAGTATTTGGTATCTGCGCTCTGCTGAAGCCAGTTACCTTCGGAAAAAGAGTTGGTAGCT
CTTGATCCGGCAAACAAACCACCGCTGGTAGCGGTGGTTTTTTTGTTTGCAAGCAGCAGATTACGCGCAG
AAAAAAAGGATCTCAAGAAGATCCTTTGATCTTTTCTACGGGGTCTGACGCTCAGTGGAACGAAAACTCA
CGTTAAGGGATTTTGGTCATGAGATTATCAAAAAGGATCTTCACCTAGATCCTTTTAAATTAAAAATGAA
GTTTTAAATCAATCTAAAGTATATATGAGTAAACTTGGTCTGACAGTTACCAATGCTTAATCAGTGAGGC
ACCTATCTCAGCGATCTGTCTCTTTCGTTCATCCATAGTTGCCTGACTCCCCGTCGTGTAGATAACTACG
ATACGGGAGGGCTTACCATCTGGCCCCAGTGCTGCAATAATACCGCGGGACCCACGCTCACCGGCTCCAG
ATTTATCAGCAATAAACCAGCCAGCCGGAAGGGCCGAGCGCAGAAGTGGTCCTGCAACTTTATCCGCCTC
CATCCAGTCTATTAATTGTTGCCGGGAAGCTAGAGTAAGTAGTTCGCCAGTTAATAGTTTGCGCAACGTT
GTTGCCATCGCTACAGGCATCGTGGTATCACGCTCGTCGTTTGGTATGGCTTCATTCAGCTCCGGTTCCC
AACGATCAAGGCGAGTTACATGATCCCCCATGTTGCGCAAAAAAGCGGTTAGCTCCTTCGGTCCTCCGAT
CGTTGTCAGAAGTAAGTTGGCCGCCGTGTTATCACTCATGGTTATGGCAGCACTACATAATTCTCTTACT
GTCATGCCATCCGTAAGATGCTTTTCTGTGACTGGTGAGTACTCAACCAAGTCATTCTGAGAATAGTGTA
TGCGGCGACCGAGTTGCTCTTGCCCGGCGTCAATACGGGATAATACCGCGCCACATAGCAGAACTTTAAA
AGTGCTCATCATTGGAAAACGTTCTTCGGGGCGAAAACTCTCAAGGATCTTACCGCTGTTGAGATCCAGT
TCGATGTAACCCACTCGTGCACCCAACTGATCTTCAGCATCTTTTACTTTCACCAGCGTTTCTGGGTGAG
CAAAAACAGGAAGGCAAAATGCCGCAAAAAAGGGAATAAGGGCGACACGGAAATGTTGAATACTCATACT
CTTCCTTTTTCAATATTATTGAAGCATTTATCAGGGTTATTGTCTCATGAGCGGATACATATTTGAATGT
ATTTAG
